>Addgene plasmid #77026 | LYN gRNA (BRDN0001148376) | addgene full sequence | sequence record 186972 | Addgene Assembled Sequence
CCCGGGTGCAAAGATGGATAAAGTTTTAAACAGAGAGGAATCTTTGCAGCTAATGGACCTTCTAGGTCTT
GAAAGGAGTGGGAATTGGCTCCGGTGCCCGTCAGTGGGCAGAGCGCACATCGCCCACAGTCCCCGAGAAG
TTGGGGGGAGGGGTCGGCAATTGATCCGGTGCCTAGAGAAGGTGGCGCGGGGTAAACTGGGAAAGTGATG
TCGTGTACTGGCTCCGCCTTTTTCCCGAGGGTGGGGGAGAACCGTATATAAGTGCAGTAGTCGCCGTGAA
CGTTCTTTTTCGCAACGGGTTTGCCGCCAGAACACAGGTAAGTGCCGTGTGTGGTTCCCGCGGGCCTGGC
CTCTTTACGGGTTATGGCCCTTGCGTGCCTTGAATTACTTCCACCTGGCTGCAGTACGTGATTCTTGATC
CCGAGCTTCGGGTTGGAAGTGGGTGGGAGAGTTCGAGGCCTTGCGCTTAAGGAGCCCCTTCGCCTCGTGC
TTGAGTTGAGGCCTGGCCTGGGCGCTGGGGCCGCCGCGTGCGAATCTGGTGGCACCTTCGCGCCTGTCTC
GCTGCTTTCGATAAGTCTCTAGCCATTTAAAATTTTTGATGACCTGCTGCGACGCTTTTTTTCTGGCAAG
ATAGTCTTGTAAATGCGGGCCAAGATCTGCACACTGGTATTTCGGTTTTTGGGGCCGCGGGCGGCGACGG
GGCCCGTGCGTCCCAGCGCACATGTTCGGCGAGGCGGGGCCTGCGAGCGCGGCCACCGAGAATCGGACGG
GGGTAGTCTCAAGCTGGCCGGCCTGCTCTGGTGCCTGGCCTCGCGCCGCCGTGTATCGCCCCGCCCTGGG
CGGCAAGGCTGGCCCGGTCGGCACCAGTTGCGTGAGCGGAAAGATGGCCGCTTCCCGGCCCTGCTGCAGG
GAGCTCAAAATGGAGGACGCGGCGCTCGGGAGAGCGGGCGGGTGAGTCACCCACACAAAGGAAAAGGGCC
TTTCCGTCCTCAGCCGTCGCTTCATGTGACTCCACGGAGTACCGGGCGCCGTCCAGGCACCTCGATTAGT
TCTCGAGCTTTTGGAGTACGTCGTCTTTAGGTTGGGGGGAGGGGTTTTATGCGATGGAGTTTCCCCACAC
TGAGTGGGTGGAGACTGAAGTTAGGCCAGCTTGGCACTTGATGTAATTCTCCTTGGAATTTGCCCTTTTT
GAGTTTGGATCTTGGTTCATTCTCAAGCCTCAGACAGTGGTTCAAAGTTTTTTTCTTCCATTTCAGGTGT
CGTGACGTACGGCCACCATGACCGAGTACAAGCCCACGGTGCGCCTCGCCACCCGCGACGACGTCCCCAG
GGCCGTACGCACCCTCGCCGCCGCGTTCGCCGACTACCCCGCCACGCGCCACACCGTCGATCCGGACCGC
CACATCGAGCGGGTCACCGAGCTGCAAGAACTCTTCCTCACGCGCGTCGGGCTCGACATCGGCAAGGTGT
GGGTCGCGGACGACGGCGCCGCCGTGGCGGTCTGGACCACGCCGGAGAGCGTCGAAGCGGGGGCGGTGTT
CGCCGAGATCGGCCCGCGCATGGCCGAGTTGAGCGGTTCCCGGCTGGCCGCGCAGCAACAGATGGAAGGC
CTCCTGGCGCCGCACCGGCCCAAGGAGCCCGCGTGGTTCCTGGCCACCGTCGGAGTCTCGCCCGACCACC
AGGGCAAGGGTCTGGGCAGCGCCGTCGTGCTCCCCGGAGTGGAGGCGGCCGAGCGCGCCGGGGTGCCCGC
CTTCCTGGAGACCTCCGCGCCCCGCAACCTCCCCTTCTACGAGCGGCTCGGCTTCACCGTCACCGCCGAC
GTCGAGGTGCCCGAAGGACCGCGCACCTGGTGCATGACCCGCAAGCCCGGTGCCTGAACGCGTTAAGTCG
ACAATCAACCTCTGGATTACAAAATTTGTGAAAGATTGACTGGTATTCTTAACTATGTTGCTCCTTTTAC
GCTATGTGGATACGCTGCTTTAATGCCTTTGTATCATGCTATTGCTTCCCGTATGGCTTTCATTTTCTCC
TCCTTGTATAAATCCTGGTTGCTGTCTCTTTATGAGGAGTTGTGGCCCGTTGTCAGGCAACGTGGCGTGG
TGTGCACTGTGTTTGCTGACGCAACCCCCACTGGTTGGGGCATTGCCACCACCTGTCAGCTCCTTTCCGG
GACTTTCGCTTTCCCCCTCCCTATTGCCACGGCGGAACTCATCGCCGCCTGCCTTGCCCGCTGCTGGACA
GGGGCTCGGCTGTTGGGCACTGACAATTCCGTGGTGTTGTCGGGGAAATCATCGTCCTTTCCTTGGCTGC
TCGCCTGTGTTGCCACCTGGATTCTGCGCGGGACGTCCTTCTGCTACGTCCCTTCGGCCCTCAATCCAGC
GGACCTTCCTTCCCGCGGCCTGCTGCCGGCTCTGCGGCCTCTTCCGCGTCTTCGCCTTCGCCCTCAGACG
AGTCGGATCTCCCTTTGGGCCGCCTCCCCGCGTCGACTTTAAGACCAATGACTTACAAGGCAGCTGTAGA
TCTTAGCCACTTTTTAAAAGAAAAGGGGGGACTGGAAGGGCTAATTCACTCCCAACGAAGACAAGATCTG
CTTTTTGCTTGTACTGGGTCTCTCTGGTTAGACCAGATCTGAGCCTGGGAGCTCTCTGGCTAACTAGGGA
ACCCACTGCTTAAGCCTCAATAAAGCTTGCCTTGAGTGCTTCAAGTAGTGTGTGCCCGTCTGTTGTGTGA
CTCTGGTAACTAGAGATCCCTCAGACCCTTTTAGTCAGTGTGGAAAATCTCTAGCAGTACGTATAGTAGT
TCATGTCATCTTATTATTCAGTATTTATAACTTGCAAAGAAATGAATATCAGAGAGTGAGAGGAACTTGT
TTATTGCAGCTTATAATGGTTACAAATAAAGCAATAGCATCACAAATTTCACAAATAAAGCATTTTTTTC
ACTGCATTCTAGTTGTGGTTTGTCCAAACTCATCAATGTATCTTATCATGTCTGGCTCTAGCTATCCCGC
CCCTAACTCCGCCCATCCCGCCCCTAACTCCGCCCAGTTCCGCCCATTCTCCGCCCCATGGCTGACTAAT
TTTTTTTATTTATGCAGAGGCCGAGGCCGCCTCGGCCTCTGAGCTATTCCAGAAGTAGTGAGGAGGCTTT
TTTGGAGGCCTAGGGACGTACCCAATTCGCCCTATAGTGAGTCGTATTACGCGCGCTCACTGGCCGTCGT
TTTACAACGTCGTGACTGGGAAAACCCTGGCGTTACCCAACTTAATCGCCTTGCAGCACATCCCCCTTTC
GCCAGCTGGCGTAATAGCGAAGAGGCCCGCACCGATCGCCCTTCCCAACAGTTGCGCAGCCTGAATGGCG
AATGGG
[124 nt withheld, positions 3367-3490]
C
[91 nt withheld, positions 3492-3582]
A
[49 nt withheld, positions 3584-3632]
CCTTTGACGTTGGAGTCCACGTTCTTT
[37 nt withheld, positions 3660-3696]
ACCCTATCTCGGTCTATTCTTTTGATTTATAAGGGATTTTGCCGATTTCGGCCTATTGGTTAAAAAATGA
GCTGATTTAACAAAAATTTAACGCGAATTTTAACAAAATATTAACGCTTACAATTTAGGTGGCACTTTTC
GGGGAAATGTGCGCGGAACCCCTATTTGTTTATTTTTCTAAATACATTCAAATATGTATCCGCTCATGAG
ACAATAACCCTGATAAATGCTTCAATAATATTGAAAAAGGAAGAGTATGAGTATTCAACATTTCCGTGTC
GCCCTTATTCCCTTTTTTGCGGCATTTTGCCTTCCTGTTTTTGCTCACCCAGAAACGCTGGTGAAAGTAA
AAGATGCTGAAGATCAGTTGGGTGCACGAGTGGGTTACATCGAACTGGATCTCAACAGCGGTAAGATCCT
TGAGAGTTTTCGCCCCGAAGAACGTTTTCCAATGATGAGCACTTTTAAAGTTCTGCTATGTGGCGCGGTA
TTATCCCGTATTGACGCCGGGCAAGAGCAACTCGGTCGCCGCATACACTATTCTCAGAATGACTTGGTTG
AGTACTCACCAGTCACAGAAAAGCATCTTACGGATGGCATGACAGTAAGAGAATTATGCAGTGCTGCCAT
AACCATGAGTGATAACACTGCGGCCAACTTACTTCTGACAACGATCGGAGGACCGAAGGAGCTAACCGCT
TTTTTGCACAACATGGGGGATCATGTAACTCGCCTTGATCGTTGGGAACCGGAGCTGAATGAAGCCATAC
CAAACGACGAGCGTGACACCACGATGCCTGTAGCAATGGCAACAACGTTGCGCAAACTATTAACTGGCGA
ACTACTTACTCTAGCTTCCCGGCAACAATTAATAGACTGGATGGAGGCGGATAAAGTTGCAGGACCACTT
CTGCGCTCGGCCCTTCCGGCTGGCTGGTTTATTGCTGATAAATCTGGAGCCGGTGAGCGTGGGTCTCGCG
GTATCATTGCAGCACTGGGGCCAGATGGTAAGCCCTCCCGTATCGTAGTTATCTACACGACGGGGAGTCA
GGCAACTATGGATGAACGAAATAGACAGATCGCTGAGATAGGTGCCTCACTGATTAAGCATTGGTAACTG
TCAGACCAAGTTTACTCATATATACTTTAGATTGATTTAAAACTTCATTTTTAATTTAAAAGGATCTAGG
TGAAGATCCTTTTTGATAATCTCATGACCAAAATCCCTTAACGTGAGTTTTCGTTCCACTGAGCGTCAGA
CCCCGTAGAAAAGATCAAAGGATCTTCTTGAGATCCTTTTTTTCTGCGCGTAATCTGCTGCTTGCAAACA
AAAAAACCACCGCTACCAGCGGTGGTTTGTTTGCCGGATCAAGAGCTACCAACTCTTTTTCCGAAGGTAA
CTGGCTTCAGCAGAGCGCAGATACCAAATACTGTTCTTCTAGTGTAGCCGTAGTTAGGCCACCACTTCAA
GAACTCTGTAGCACCGCCTACATACCTCGCTCTGCTAATCCTGTTACCAGTGGCTGCTGCCAGTGGCGAT
AAGTCGTGTCTTACCGGGTTGGACTCAAGACGATAGTTACCGGATAAGGCGCAGCGGTCGGGCTGAACGG
GGGGTTCGTGCACACAGCCCAGCTTGGAGCGAACGACCTACACCGAACTGAGATACCTACAGCGTGAGCT
ATGAGAAAGCGCCACGCTTCCCGAAGGGAGAAAGGCGGACAGGTATCCGGTAAGCGGCAGGGTCGGAACA
GGAGAGCGCACGAGGGAGCTTCCAGGGGGAAACGCCTGGTATCTTTATAGTCCTGTCGGGTTTCGCCACC
TCTGACTTGAGCGTCGATTTTTGTGATGCTCGTCAGGGGGGCGGAGCCTATGGAAAAACGCCAGCAACGC
GGCCTTTTTACGGTTCCTGGCCTTTTGCTGGCCTTTTGCTCACATGTTCTTTCCTGCGTTATCCCCTGAT
TCTGTGGATAACCGTATTACCGCCTTTGAGTGAGCTGATACCGCTCGCCGCAGCCGAACGACCGAGCGCA
GCGAGTCAGTGAGCGAGGAAGCGGAAGAGCGCCCAATACGCAAACCGCCTCTCCCCGCGCGTTGGCCGAT
TCATTAATGCAGCTGGCACGACAGGTTTCCCGACTGGAAAGCGGGCAGTGAGCGCAACGCAATTAATGTG
AGTTAGCTCACTCATTAGGCACCCCAGGCTTTACACTTTATGCTTCCGGCTCGTATGTTGTGTGGAATTG
TGAGCGGATAACAATTTCACACAGGAAACAGCTATGACCATGATTACGCCAAGCGCGCAATTAACCCTCA
CTAAAGGGAACAAAAGCTGGAGCTGCAAGCTTAATGTAGTCTTATGCAATACTCTTGTAGTCTTGCAACA
TGGTAACGATGAGTTAGCAACATGCCTTACAAGGAGAGAAAAAGCACCGTGCATGCCGATTGGTGGAAGT
AAGGTGGTACGATCGTGCCTTATTAGGAAGGCAACAGACGGGTCTGACATGGATTGGACGAACCACTGAA
TTGCCGCATTGCAGAGATATTGTATTTAAGTGCCTAGCTCGATACATAAACGGGTCTCTCTGGTTAGACC
AGATCTGAGCCTGGGAGCTCTCTGGCTAACTAGGGAACCCACTGCTTAAGCCTCAATAAAGCTTGCCTTG
AGTGCTTCAAGTAGTGTGTGCCCGTCTGTTGTGTGACTCTGGTAACTAGAGATCCCTCAGACCCTTTTAG
TCAGTGTGGAAAATCTCTAGCAGTGGCGCCCGAACAGGGACTTGAAAGCGAAAGGGAAACCAGAGGAGCT
CTCTCGACGCAGGACTCGGCTTGCTGAAGCGCGCACGGCAAGAGGCGAGGGGCGGCGACTGGTGAGTACG
CCAAAAATTTTGACTAGCGGAGGCTAGAAGGAGAGAGATGGGTGCGAGAGCGTCAGTATTAAGCGGGGGA
GAATTAGATCGCGATGGGAAAAAATTCGGTTAAGGCCAGGGGGAAAGAAAAAATATAAATTAAAACATAT
AGTATGGGCAAGCAGGGAGCTAGAACGATTCGCAGTTAATCCTGGCCTGTTAGAAACATCAGAAGGCTGT
AGACAAATACTGGGACAGCTACAACCATCCCTTCAGACAGGATCAGAAGAACTTAGATCATTATATAATA
CAGTAGCAACCCTCTATTGTGTGCATCAAAGGATAGAGATAAAAGACACCAAGGAAGCTTTAGACAAGAT
AGAGGAAGAGCAAAACAAAAGTAAGACCACCGCACAGCAAGCGGCCGCTGATCTTCAGACCTGGAGGAGG
AGATATGAGGGACAATTGGAGAAGTGAATTATATAAATATAAAGTAGTAAAAATTGAACCATTAGGAGTA
GCACCCACCAAGGCAAAGAGAAGAGTGGTGCAGAGAGAAAAAAGAGCAGTGGGAATAGGAGCTTTGTTCC
TTGGGTTCTTGGGAGCAGCAGGAAGCACTATGGGCGCAGCGTCAATGACGCTGACGGTACAGGCCAGACA
ATTATTGTCTGGTATAGTGCAGCAGCAGAACAATTTGCTGAGGGCTATTGAGGCGCAACAGCATCTGTTG
CAACTCACAGTCTGGGGCATCAAGCAGCTCCAGGCAAGAATCCTGGCTGTGGAAAGATACCTAAAGGATC
AACAGCTCCTGGGGATTTGGGGTTGCTCTGGAAAACTCATTTGCACCACTGCTGTGCCTTGGAATGCTAG
TTGGAGTAATAAATCTCTGGAACAGATTTGGAATCACACGACCTGGATGGAGTGGGACAGAGAAATTAAC
AATTACACAAGCTTAATACACTCCTTAATTGAAGAATCGCAAAACCAGCAAGAAAAGAATGAACAAGAAT
TATTGGAATTAGATAAATGGGCAAGTTTGTGGAATTGGTTTAACATAACAAATTGGCTGTGGTATATAAA
ATTATTCATAATGATAGTAGGAGGCTTGGTAGGTTTAAGAATAGTTTTTGCTGTACTTTCTATAGTGAAT
AGAGTTAGGCAGGGATATTCACCATTATCGTTTCAGACCCACCTCCCAACCCCGAGGGGACCCAGAGAGG
GCCTATTTCCCATGATTCCTTCATATTTGCATATACGATACAAGGCTGTTAGAGAGATAATTAGAATTAA
TTTGACTGTAAACACAAAGATATTAGTACAAAATACGTGACGTAGAAAGTAATAATTTCTTGGGTAGTTT
GCAGTTTTAAAATTATGTTTTAAAATGGACTATCATATGCTTACCGTAACTTGAAAGTATTTCGATTTCT
TGGCTTTATATATCTTGTGGAAAGGACGAAACACCGGCTCGTGAGGCTCTACGCTGGTTTTAGAGCTAGA
AATAGCAAGTTAAAATAAGGCTAGTCCGTTATCAACTTGAAAAAGTGGCACCGAGTCGGTGCTTTTTTAA
GCTTGGCGTAACTAGATCTTGAGACAAATGGCAGTATTCATCCACAATTTTAAAAGAAAAGGGGGGATTG
GGGGGTACAGTGCAGGGGAAAGAATAGTAGACATAATAGCAACAGACATACAAACTAAAGAATTACAAAA
ACAAATTACAAAAATTCAAAATTTTCGGGTTTATTACAGGGACAGCAGAGATCCACTTTGGCGCCGGCTC
GAGGGGG
Features (pLannotate 1.2.2; 29 found; start..end, strand, type, name):
     14..80      +  CDS            small t antigen (fragment): SV40 (simian virus 40) small t antigen
    106..317     +  promoter       EF-1α core promoter: core promoter for human elongation factor EF-1α
    318..1256    +  intron         EF-1α intron A: intron upstream of the start codon of human EF-1α
   1278..1877    +  CDS            PuroR (fragment): puromycin N-acetyltransferase; pac from Streptomyces; confers resistance to puromycin
   1893..2481    +  misc_feature   WPRE: woodchuck hepatitis virus posttranscriptional regulatory element
   2532..2551    +  misc_feature   cPPT/CTS (fragment): central polypurine tract and central termination sequence of HIV-1
   2553..2786    +  LTR            3' LTR (ΔU3): self-inactivating 3' long terminal repeat (LTR) from HIV-1
   2864..2985    +  polyA_signal   SV40 poly(A) signal: SV40 polyadenylation signal
   3025..3160    +  rep_origin     SV40 ori: SV40 origin of replication
   3181..3199    -  promoter       T7 promoter: promoter for bacteriophage T7 RNA polymerase
   3207..3362    +  CDS            lacZα (fragment): LacZα fragment of β-galactosidase; lacZ fragment
   3367..3795    +  rep_origin     f1 ori (sequence partly withheld): f1 bacteriophage origin of replication; arrow indicates direction of (+) strand synthesis
   3848..3952    +  promoter       AmpR promoter: bla
   3953..4813    +  CDS            AmpR: β-lactamase; bla; confers resistance to ampicillin, carbenicillin, and related antibiotics
   4984..5572    +  rep_origin     ori: high-copy-number ColE1/pMB1/pBR322/pUC origin of replication
   5755..5847    +  CDS            lacI (fragment): lac repressor; lacI; The lac repressor binds to the lac operator to inhibit transcription in E. coli. This inhibition can be relieved by adding lactose or isopropyl-β-D-thiogalactopyranoside (IPTG).
   5860..5881    +  protein_bind   CAP binding site: CAP binding activates transcription in the presence of cAMP. E. coli catabolite activator protein
   5896..5926    +  promoter       lac promoter: promoter for the E. coli lac operon
   5934..5950    +  protein_bind   lac operator: The lac repressor binds to the lac operator to inhibit transcription in E. coli. This inhibition can be relieved by adding lactose or isopropyl-β-D-thiogalactopyranoside (IPTG). lac repressor encoded by lacI
   5995..6013    +  promoter       T3 promoter: promoter for bacteriophage T3 RNA polymerase
   6041..6267    +  promoter       RSV promoter: Rous sarcoma virus enhancer/promoter
   6268..6448    +  LTR            5' LTR (truncated): truncated 5' long terminal repeat (LTR) from HIV-1
   6495..6620    +  misc_feature   HIV-1 Ψ: packaging signal of human immunodeficiency virus type 1
   6604..6967    +  CDS            HIV-1 gag (fragment): gag protein from human immunodeficiency virus 1; gag
   7113..7346    +  misc_feature   RRE: The Rev response element (RRE) of HIV-1 allows for Rev-dependent mRNA export from the nucleus to the cytoplasm.
   7723..7749    +  CDS            Rev (fragment): human immunodeficiency virus 1 (HIV-1) Rev protein; rev; enhances nuclear export of unspliced and incompletely spliced viral mRNAs
   7753..7993    +  promoter       U6 promoter: RNA polymerase III promoter for human U6 snRNA
   8023..8098    +  misc_RNA       gRNA scaffold: guide RNA scaffold for the Streptococcus pyogenes CRISPR/Cas9 system
   8154..8271    +  misc_feature   cPPT/CTS: central polypurine tract and central termination sequence of HIV-1
