[The description below was written by a language model from this plasmid's Addgene catalogue record and pLannotate feature annotations shown in this document.]
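Description:
LYN gRNA (BRDN0001148376) is a third-generation lentiviral transfer plasmid built on the lentiGuide-Puro backbone that expresses a single CRISPR guide RNA against human LYN, a Src-family tyrosine kinase gene. The guide was designed against two LYN reference transcripts and belongs to a human kinome gRNA collection. In bacteria the roughly 8.3 kb plasmid is maintained through a high-copy ColE1/pUC-type origin and selected with ampicillin via β-lactamase. The backbone also carries an f1 origin, an SV40 origin and poly(A) signal, and remnants of lac and T7/T3 promoter elements from the parental cloning vector.

The viral portion is organised as a self-inactivating HIV-1 vector. An RSV promoter fused to a truncated 5' LTR drives Tat-independent transcription of the genomic RNA in packaging cells, followed by the Ψ packaging signal with a partial gag sequence, the Rev response element for nuclear export, and a cPPT/CTS element that aids nuclear import. The cassette ends in a ΔU3 3' LTR, which disables LTR promoter activity after integration.

Between these elements, a human U6 RNA polymerase III promoter transcribes the LYN-specific spacer joined to the Streptococcus pyogenes Cas9 guide scaffold. A separate EF-1α promoter with its first intron drives puromycin N-acetyltransferase, stabilised by a WPRE, so that transduced mammalian cells can be selected with puromycin.

The plasmid does not encode Cas9. It is meant to be used with a separate Cas9 lentiviral vector or in cells already expressing Cas9, typically to disrupt LYN for loss-of-function studies.
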