Addgene plasmid #77026: LYN gRNA (BRDN0001148376)
Purpose: 3rd generation lentiviral gRNA plasmid targeting human LYN
Depositing lab: John Doench & David Root. Depositing organization: Broad Institute. Publication: Optimized sgRNA design to maximize activity and minimize off-target effects of CRISPR-Cas9. Doench JG, Fusi N, Sullender M, Hegde M, Vaimberg EW, Donovan KF, Smith I, Tothova Z, Wilen C, Orchard R, Virgin HW, Listgarten J, Root DE. Nat Biotechnol. 2016 Jan 18. doi: 10.1038/nbt.3437. PubMed 26780180.
Backbone
  Vector backbone: lentiGuide-Puro
  Backbone manufacturer: Zhang Lab (Addgene plasmid # 52963)
  Vector type: Mammalian Expression, Lentiviral, CRISPR
  Selectable markers: Puromycin
Growth in bacteria
  Bacterial resistance: Ampicillin, 100 μg/mL
  Growth temperature: 37°C
  Growth strain: DH5alpha
  Copy number: High Copy
Gene/Insert
  Gene/Insert name: LYN (alt names: LYN; NM_001111097.2)
  gRNA/shRNA sequence: GCTCGTGAGGCTCTACGCTG
  Species: H. sapiens (human)
  Entrez Gene: LYN (a.k.a. JTK8, SAIDV, p53Lyn, p56Lyn)
  Promoter: hU6
  Cloning method: Unknown
  Sequencing primers: 5′ U6-F; 3′ pS2-R
Terms and licenses: Academic/Nonprofit Terms; Industry Terms: Not Available to Industry
Depositor comments: The gRNA was designed to target the following Genbank reference sequence(s): NM_001111097.2,NM_002350.3. Note that this plasmid does NOT contain Cas9. It should be used in conjunction with lentiCas9-Blast (Addgene #52962) or otherwise with cell lines already expressing Cas9. Browse the full kinome gRNA library at http://www.addgene.org/pooled-library/broadgpp-human-kinome/ or visit http://www.broadinstitute.org/rnai/public/ for detailed protocols and information.
How to cite: LYN gRNA (BRDN0001148376) was a gift from John Doench & David Root (Addgene plasmid # 77026 ; http://n2t.net/addgene:77026 ; RRID:Addgene_77026)
