>Addgene plasmid #77026 | LYN gRNA (BRDN0001148376) | depositor partial sequence | sequence record 144486 | Target Sequence
GCTCGTGAGGCTCTACGCTG
