>Addgene plasmid #77026 | LYN gRNA (BRDN0001148376) | addgene partial sequence | sequence record 186971 | hU6-F
AAGTAATAATTTCTTGGGTAGTTTGCAGTTTTAAAATTATGTTTTAAAATGGACTATCATATGCTTACCG
TAACTTGAAAGTATTTCGATTTCTTGGCTTTATATATCTTGTGGAAAGGACGAAACACCGGCTCGTGAGG
CTCTACGCTGGTTTTAGAGCTAGAAATAGCAAGTTAAAATAAGGCTAGTCCGTTATCAACTTGAAAAAGT
GGCACCGAGTCGGTGCTTTTTTAAGCTTGGCGTAACTAGATCTTGAGACAAATGGCAGTATTCATCCACA
ATTTTAAAAGAAAAGGGGGGATTGGGGGGTACAGTGCAGGGGAAAGAATAGTAGACATAATAGCAACAGA
CATACAAACTAAAGAATTACAAAAACAAATTACAAAAATTCAAAATTTTCGGGTTTATTACAGGGACAGC
AGAGATCCACTTTGGCGCCGGCTCGAGGGGGCCCGGGTGCAAAGATGGATAAAGTTTTAAACAGAGAGGA
ATCTTTGCAGCTAATGGACCTTCTAGGTCTTGAAAGGAGTGGGAATTGGCTCCGGTGCCCGTCAGTGGGC
AGAGCGCACA
